>Addgene plasmid #211704 | pLJM1-EGFP-GRAM-W | addgene full sequence | sequence record 419216 | Addgene NGS Result
TCCTTCATATTTGCATATACGATACAAGGCTGTTAGAGAGATAATTGGAATTAATTTGACTGTAAACACA
AAGATATTAGTACAAAATACGTGACGTAGAAAGTAATAATTTCTTGGGTAGTTTGCAGTTTTAAAATTAT
GTTTTAAAATGGACTATCATATGCCAAGTACGCCCCCTATTGACGTCAATGACGGTAAATGGCCCGCCTG
GCATTATGCCCAGTACATGACCTTATGGGACTTTCCTACTTGGCAGTACATCTACGTATTAGTCATCGCT
ATTACCATGGTGATGCGGTTTTGGCAGTACATCAATGGGCGTGGATAGCGGTTTGACTCACGGGGATTTC
CAAGTCTCCACCCCATTGACGTCAATGGGAGTTTGTTTTGGCACCAAAATCAACGGGACTTTCCAAAATG
TCGTAACAACTCCGCCCCATTGACGCAAATGGGCGGTAGGCGTGTACGGTGGGAGGTCTATATAAGCAGA
GCTGGTTTAGTGAACCGTCAGATCCGCTAGCGCTACCGGTCGCCACCATGGTGAGCAAGGGCGAGGAGCT
GTTCACCGGGGTGGTGCCCATCCTGGTCGAGCTGGACGGCGACGTAAACGGCCACAAGTTCAGCGTGTCC
GGCGAGGGCGAGGGCGATGCCACCTACGGCAAGCTGACCCTGAAGTTCATCTGCACCACCGGCAAGCTGC
CCGTGCCCTGGCCCACCCTCGTGACCACCCTGACCTACGGCGTGCAGTGCTTCAGCCGCTACCCCGACCA
CATGAAGCAGCACGACTTCTTCAAGTCCGCCATGCCCGAAGGCTACGTCCAGGAGCGCACCATCTTCTTC
AAGGACGACGGCAACTACAAGACCCGCGCCGAGGTGAAGTTCGAGGGCGACACCCTGGTGAACCGCATCG
AGCTGAAGGGCATCGACTTCAAGGAGGACGGCAACATCCTGGGGCACAAGCTGGAGTACAACTACAACAG
CCACAACGTCTATATCATGGCCGACAAGCAGAAGAACGGCATCAAGGTGAACTTCAAGATCCGCCACAAC
ATCGAGGACGGCAGCGTGCAGCTCGCCGACCACTACCAGCAGAACACCCCCATCGGCGACGGCCCCGTGC
TGCTGCCCGACAACCACTACCTGAGCACCCAGTCCGCCCTGAGCAAAGACCCCAACGAGAAGCGCGATCA
CATGGTCCTGCTGGAGTTCGTGACCGCCGCCGGGATCACTCTCGGCATGGACGAGCTGTACAAGTCCGGA
CTCAGATCTCGAGAAAAGCAGAGAAATGAAGACTTCAGAAAGCTCTTTAAGCAGCTTCCAGACACGGAGC
GCCTCATTGTTGATTACTCATGTGCACTCCAAAGAGACATTCTCCTTCAGGGCCGACTCTACCTCTCTGA
AAATTGGATCTGCTTCTACAGCAACATCTTCCGCTGGGAAACTCTGCTGACAGTCCGTTTGAAAGACATC
TGTTCCATGACTAAAGAAAAAACAGCTCGCCTCATTCCCAATGCCATCCAAGTTTGCACTGATTCAGAAA
AGCACTTCTTCACTTCGTTTTGGGCCCGGGATAGGACATATATGATGATGTTCCGGCTCTGGCAGAATGC
TCTCCTTGAAAAGTGAGGTACCGCGGGCCCGGGATCCACCGGATCTAGATAACTGATCATAATCAGCCAT
ACCACATTTGTAGAGGTTTTACTTGCTTTAAAAAACCTCCCACACCTCCCCCTGAACCTGAAACATAAAA
TGAATGCAATTCTCGACCTCGAGACAAATGGCAGTATTCATCCACAATTTTAAAAGAAAAGGGGGGATTG
GGGGGTACAGTGCAGGGGAAAGAATAGTAGACATAATAGCAACAGACATACAAACTAAAGAATTACAAAA
ACAAATTACAAAAATTCAAAATTTTCGGGTTTATTACAGGGACAGCAGAGATCCACTTTGGCCGCGGCTC
GAGGGGGTTGGGGTTGCGCCTTTTCCAAGGCAGCCCTGGGTTTGCGCAGGGACGCGGCTGCTCTGGGCGT
GGTTCCGGGAAACGCAGCGGCGCCGACCCTGGGTCTCGCACATTCTTCACGTCCGTTCGCAGCGTCACCC
GGATCTTCGCCGCTACCCTTGTGGGCCCCCCGGCGACGCTTCCTGCTCCGCCCCTAAGTCGGGAAGGTTC
CTTGCGGTTCGCGGCGTGCCGGACGTGACAAACGGAAGCCGCACGTCTCACTAGTACCCTCGCAGACGGA
CAGCGCCAGGGAGCAATGGCAGCGCGCCGACCGCGATGGGCTGTGGCCAATAGCGGCTGCTCAGCAGGGC
GCGCCGAGAGCAGCGGCCGGGAAGGGGCGGTGCGGGAGGCGGGGTGTGGGGCGGTAGTGTGGGCCCTGTT
CCTGCCCGCGCGGTGTTCCGCATTCTGCAAGCCTCCGGAGCGCACGTCGGCAGTCGGCTCCCTCGTTGAC
CGAATCACCGACCTCTCTCCCCAGGGGGATCCACCGGAGCTTACCATGACCGAGTACAAGCCCACGGTGC
GCCTCGCCACCCGCGACGACGTCCCCAGGGCCGTACGCACCCTCGCCGCCGCGTTCGCCGACTACCCCGC
CACGCGCCACACCGTCGATCCGGACCGCCACATCGAGCGGGTCACCGAGCTGCAAGAACTCTTCCTCACG
CGCGTCGGGCTCGACATCGGCAAGGTGTGGGTCGCGGACGACGGCGCCGCGGTGGCGGTCTGGACCACGC
CGGAGAGCGTCGAAGCGGGGGCGGTGTTCGCCGAGATCGGCCCGCGCATGGCCGAGTTGAGCGGTTCCCG
GCTGGCCGCGCAGCAACAGATGGAAGGCCTCCTGGCGCCGCACCGGCCCAAGGAGCCCGCGTGGTTCCTG
GCCACCGTCGGCGTCTCGCCCGACCACCAGGGCAAGGGTCTGGGCAGCGCCGTCGTGCTCCCCGGAGTGG
AGGCGGCCGAGCGCGCCGGGGTGCCCGCCTTCCTGGAGACCTCCGCGCCCCGCAACCTCCCCTTCTACGA
GCGGCTCGGCTTCACCGTCACCGCCGACGTCGAGGTGCCCGAAGGACCGCGCACCTGGTGCATGACCCGC
AAGCCCGGTGCCTGACGCCCGCCCCACGACCCGCAGCGCCCGACCGAAAGGAGCGCACGACCCCATGCAT
CGGTACCTTTAAGACCAATGACTTACAAGGCAGCTGTAGATCTTAGCCACTTTTTAAAAGAAAAGGGGGG
ACTGGAAGGGCTAATTCACTCCCAACGAAGACAAGATCTGCTTTTTGCTTGTACTGGGTCTCTCTGGTTA
GACCAGATCTGAGCCTGGGAGCTCTCTGGCTAACTAGGGAACCCACTGCTTAAGCCTCAATAAAGCTTGC
CTTGAGTGCTTCAAGTAGTGTGTGCCCGTCTGTTGTGTGACTCTGGTAACTAGAGATCCCTCAGACCCTT
TTAGTCAGTGTGGAAAATCTCTAGCAGTAGTAGTTCATGTCATCTTATTATTCAGTATTTATAACTTGCA
AAGAAATGAATATCAGAGAGTGAGAGGAACTTGTTTATTGCAGCTTATAATGGTTACAAATAAAGCAATA
GCATCACAAATTTCACAAATAAAGCATTTTTTTCACTGCATTCTAGTTGTGGTTTGTCCAAACTCATCAA
TGTATCTTATCATGTCTGGCTCTAGCTATCCCGCCCCTAACTCCGCCCATCCCGCCCCTAACTCCGCCCA
GTTCCGCCCATTCTCCGCCCCATGGCTGACTAATTTTTTTTATTTATGCAGAGGCCGAGGCCGCCTCGGC
CTCTGAGCTATTCCAGAAGTAGTGAGGAGGCTTTTTTGGAGGCCTAGGGACGTACCCAATTCGCCCTATA
GTGAGTCGTATTACGCGCGCTCACTGGCCGTCGTTTTACAACGTCGTGACTGGGAAAACCCTGGCGTTAC
CCAACTTAATCGCCTTGCAGCACATCCCCCTTTCGCCAGCTGGCGTAATAGCGAAGAGGCCCGCACCGAT
CGCCCTTCCCAACAGTTGCGCAGCCTGAATGGCGAATGGG
[124 nt withheld, positions 4031-4154]
C
[91 nt withheld, positions 4156-4246]
A
[49 nt withheld, positions 4248-4296]
CCTTTGACGTTGGAGTCCACGTTCTTT
[37 nt withheld, positions 4324-4360]
ACCCTATCTCGGTCTATTCTTTTGATTTATAAGGGATTTTGCCGATTTCGGCCTATTGGTTAAAAAATGA
GCTGATTTAACAAAAATTTAACGCGAATTTTAACAAAATATTAACGCTTACAATTTAGGTGGCACTTTTC
GGGGAAATGTGCGCGGAACCCCTATTTGTTTATTTTTCTAAATACATTCAAATATGTATCCGCTCATGAG
ACAATAACCCTGATAAATGCTTCAATAATATTGAAAAAGGAAGAGTATGAGTATTCAACATTTCCGTGTC
GCCCTTATTCCCTTTTTTGCGGCATTTTGCCTTCCTGTTTTTGCTCACCCAGAAACGCTGGTGAAAGTAA
AAGATGCTGAAGATCAGTTGGGTGCACGAGTGGGTTACATCGAACTGGATCTCAACAGCGGTAAGATCCT
TGAGAGTTTTCGCCCCGAAGAACGTTTTCCAATGATGAGCACTTTTAAAGTTCTGCTATGTGGCGCGGTA
TTATCCCGTATTGACGCCGGGCAAGAGCAACTCGGTCGCCGCATACACTATTCTCAGAATGACTTGGTTG
AGTACTCACCAGTCACAGAAAAGCATCTTACGGATGGCATGACAGTAAGAGAATTATGCAGTGCTGCCAT
AACCATGAGTGATAACACTGCGGCCAACTTACTTCTGACAACGATCGGAGGACCGAAGGAGCTAACCGCT
TTTTTGCACAACATGGGGGATCATGTAACTCGCCTTGATCGTTGGGAACCGGAGCTGAATGAAGCCATAC
CAAACGACGAGCGTGACACCACGATGCCTGTAGCAATGGCAACAACGTTGCGCAAACTATTAACTGGCGA
ACTACTTACTCTAGCTTCCCGGCAACAATTAATAGACTGGATGGAGGCGGATAAAGTTGCAGGACCACTT
CTGCGCTCGGCCCTTCCGGCTGGCTGGTTTATTGCTGATAAATCTGGAGCCGGTGAGCGTGGGTCTCGCG
GTATCATTGCAGCACTGGGGCCAGATGGTAAGCCCTCCCGTATCGTAGTTATCTACACGACGGGGAGTCA
GGCAACTATGGATGAACGAAATAGACAGATCGCTGAGATAGGTGCCTCACTGATTAAGCATTGGTAACTG
TCAGACCAAGTTTACTCATATATACTTTAGATTGATTTAAAACTTCATTTTTAATTTAAAAGGATCTAGG
TGAAGATCCTTTTTGATAATCTCATGACCAAAATCCCTTAACGTGAGTTTTCGTTCCACTGAGCGTCAGA
CCCCGTAGAAAAGATCAAAGGATCTTCTTGAGATCCTTTTTTTCTGCGCGTAATCTGCTGCTTGCAAACA
AAAAAACCACCGCTACCAGCGGTGGTTTGTTTGCCGGATCAAGAGCTACCAACTCTTTTTCCGAAGGTAA
CTGGCTTCAGCAGAGCGCAGATACCAAATACTGTTCTTCTAGTGTAGCCGTAGTTAGGCCACCACTTCAA
GAACTCTGTAGCACCGCCTACATACCTCGCTCTGCTAATCCTGTTACCAGTGGCTGCTGCCAGTGGCGAT
AAGTCGTGTCTTACCGGGTTGGACTCAAGACGATAGTTACCGGATAAGGCGCAGCGGTCGGGCTGAACGG
GGGGTTCGTGCACACAGCCCAGCTTGGAGCGAACGACCTACACCGAACTGAGATACCTACAGCGTGAGCT
ATGAGAAAGCGCCACGCTTCCCGAAGGGAGAAAGGCGGACAGGTATCCGGTAAGCGGCAGGGTCGGAACA
GGAGAGCGCACGAGGGAGCTTCCAGGGGGAAACGCCTGGTATCTTTATAGTCCTGTCGGGTTTCGCCACC
TCTGACTTGAGCGTCGATTTTTGTGATGCTCGTCAGGGGGGCGGAGCCTATGGAAAAACGCCAGCAACGC
GGCCTTTTTACGGTTCCTGGCCTTTTGCTGGCCTTTTGCTCACATGTTCTTTCCTGCGTTATCCCCTGAT
TCTGTGGATAACCGTATTACCGCCTTTGAGTGAGCTGATACCGCTCGCCGCAGCCGAACGACCGAGCGCA
GCGAGTCAGTGAGCGAGGAAGCGGAAGAGCGCCCAATACGCAAACCGCCTCTCCCCGCGCGTTGGCCGAT
TCATTAATGCAGCTGGCACGACAGGTTTCCCGACTGGAAAGCGGGCAGTGAGCGCAACGCAATTAATGTG
AGTTAGCTCACTCATTAGGCACCCCAGGCTTTACACTTTATGCTTCCGGCTCGTATGTTGTGTGGAATTG
TGAGCGGATAACAATTTCACACAGGAAACAGCTATGACCATGATTACGCCAAGCGCGCAATTAACCCTCA
CTAAAGGGAACAAAAGCTGGAGCTGCAAGCTTAATGTAGTCTTATGCAATACTCTTGTAGTCTTGCAACA
TGGTAACGATGAGTTAGCAACATGCCTTACAAGGAGAGAAAAAGCACCGTGCATGCCGATTGGTGGAAGT
AAGGTGGTACGATCGTGCCTTATTAGGAAGGCAACAGACGGGTCTGACATGGATTGGACGAACCACTGAA
TTGCCGCATTGCAGAGATATTGTATTTAAGTGCCTAGCTCGATACATAAACGGGTCTCTCTGGTTAGACC
AGATCTGAGCCTGGGAGCTCTCTGGCTAACTAGGGAACCCACTGCTTAAGCCTCAATAAAGCTTGCCTTG
AGTGCTTCAAGTAGTGTGTGCCCGTCTGTTGTGTGACTCTGGTAACTAGAGATCCCTCAGACCCTTTTAG
TCAGTGTGGAAAATCTCTAGCAGTGGCGCCCGAACAGGGACTTGAAAGCGAAAGGGAAACCAGAGGAGCT
CTCTCGACGCAGGACTCGGCTTGCTGAAGCGCGCACGGCAAGAGGCGAGGGGCGGCGACTGGTGAGTACG
CCAAAAATTTTGACTAGCGGAGGCTAGAAGGAGAGAGATGGGTGCGAGAGCGTCAGTATTAAGCGGGGGA
GAATTAGATCGCGATGGGAAAAAATTCGGTTAAGGCCAGGGGGAAAGAAAAAATATAAATTAAAACATAT
AGTATGGGCAAGCAGGGAGCTAGAACGATTCGCAGTTAATCCTGGCCTGTTAGAAACATCAGAAGGCTGT
AGACAAATACTGGGACAGCTACAACCATCCCTTCAGACAGGATCAGAAGAACTTAGATCATTATATAATA
CAGTAGCAACCCTCTATTGTGTGCATCAAAGGATAGAGATAAAAGACACCAAGGAAGCTTTAGACAAGAT
AGAGGAAGAGCAAAACAAAAGTAAGACCACCGCACAGCAAGCGGCCGCTGATCTTCAGACCTGGAGGAGG
AGATATGAGGGACAATTGGAGAAGTGAATTATATAAATATAAAGTAGTAAAAATTGAACCATTAGGAGTA
GCACCCACCAAGGCAAAGAGAAGAGTGGTGCAGAGAGAAAAAAGAGCAGTGGGAATAGGAGCTTTGTTCC
TTGGGTTCTTGGGAGCAGCAGGAAGCACTATGGGCGCAGCGTCAATGACGCTGACGGTACAGGCCAGACA
ATTATTGTCTGGTATAGTGCAGCAGCAGAACAATTTGCTGAGGGCTATTGAGGCGCAACAGCATCTGTTG
CAACTCACAGTCTGGGGCATCAAGCAGCTCCAGGCAAGAATCCTGGCTGTGGAAAGATACCTAAAGGATC
AACAGCTCCTGGGGATTTGGGGTTGCTCTGGAAAACTCATTTGCACCACTGCTGTGCCTTGGAATGCTAG
TTGGAGTAATAAATCTCTGGAACAGATTTGGAATCACACGACCTGGATGGAGTGGGACAGAGAAATTAAC
AATTACACAAGCTTAATACACTCCTTAATTGAAGAATCGCAAAACCAGCAAGAAAAGAATGAACAAGAAT
TATTGGAATTAGATAAATGGGCAAGTTTGTGGAATTGGTTTAACATAACAAATTGGCTGTGGTATATAAA
ATTATTCATAATGATAGTAGGAGGCTTGGTAGGTTTAAGAATAGTTTTTGCTGTACTTTCTATAGTGAAT
AGAGTTAGGCAGGGATATTCACCATTATCGTTTCAGACCCACCTCCCAACCCCGAGGGGACCCGACAGGC
CCGAAGGAATAGAAGAAGAAGGTGGAGAGAGAGACAGAGACAGATCCATTCGATTAGTGAACGGATCTCG
ACGGTATCGATCACGAGACTAGCCTCGAGCGGCCGCCCCCTTCACCGAGGGCCTATTTCCCATGAT
Features (pLannotate 1.2.2; 32 found; start..end, strand, type, name):
    155..289     +  enhancer       CMV enhancer (fragment): human cytomegalovirus immediate early enhancer; contains an 18-bp deletion relative to the standard CMV enhancer
    290..493     +  promoter       CMV promoter: human cytomegalovirus (CMV) immediate early promoter
    538..1254    +  CDS            EGFP: EGFP is a basic (constitutively fluorescent) green fluorescent protein published in 1996, derived from Aequorea victoria. It is reported to be a rapidly-maturing weak dimer with moderate acid sensitivity.
   1255..1273    +  misc_feature   MCS (fragment): multiple cloning site
   1276..1623    +  CDS            GRAMD1B (fragment): ASTRB_HUMAN - Also known as KIAA1201. Experimental evidence at protein level: Swiss-Prot protein existence level 1. Cholesterol transporter that mediates non-vesicular transport of cholesterol from the plasma membrane (PM) to the endoplasmic reticulum (ER) (By similarity). Contains unique domains for binding cholesterol and the PM, thereby serving as a molecular bridge for the transfer of cholesterol from the PM to the ER (By similarity). Plays a crucial role in cholesterol homeostasis in the adrenal gland and has the unique ability to localize to the PM based on the level of membrane choleste
   1627..1652    +  misc_feature   MCS (fragment): multiple cloning site
   1664..1748    +  CDS            large T antigen (fragment): large T antigen from SV40 (simian virus 40)
   1798..1915    +  misc_feature   cPPT/CTS: central polypurine tract and central termination sequence of HIV-1
   1964..2474    +  promoter       hPGK promoter: human phosphoglycerate kinase 1 promoter
   2496..3095    +  CDS            PuroR: puromycin N-acetyltransferase; pac from Streptomyces alboniger; confers resistance to puromycin
   3138..3221    +  CDS            nef (fragment): NEF_HV1Z2 - Experimental evidence at protein level: Swiss-Prot protein existence level 1. Extracellular Nef protein targets CD4(+) T-lymphocytes for apoptosis by interacting with CXCR4 surface receptors. From Human immunodeficiency virus type 1 group M subtype D (isolate Z2/CDC-Z34) (HIV-1).
   3223..3456    +  LTR            3' LTR (ΔU3): self-inactivating 3' long terminal repeat (LTR) from HIV-1
   3528..3649    +  polyA_signal   SV40 poly(A) signal: SV40 polyadenylation signal
   3689..3824    +  rep_origin     SV40 ori: SV40 origin of replication
   3845..3863    -  promoter       T7 promoter: promoter for bacteriophage T7 RNA polymerase
   3871..4026    +  CDS            lacZα (fragment): LacZα fragment of β-galactosidase; lacZ fragment
   4031..4459    +  rep_origin     f1 ori (sequence partly withheld): f1 bacteriophage origin of replication; arrow indicates direction of (+) strand synthesis
   4512..4616    +  promoter       AmpR promoter: bla
   4617..5477    +  CDS            AmpR: β-lactamase; bla; confers resistance to ampicillin, carbenicillin, and related antibiotics
   5648..6236    +  rep_origin     ori: high-copy-number ColE1/pMB1/pBR322/pUC origin of replication
   6419..6511    +  CDS            lacI (fragment): lac repressor; lacI; The lac repressor binds to the lac operator to inhibit transcription in E. coli. This inhibition can be relieved by adding lactose or isopropyl-β-D-thiogalactopyranoside (IPTG).
   6524..6545    +  protein_bind   CAP binding site: CAP binding activates transcription in the presence of cAMP. E. coli catabolite activator protein
   6560..6590    +  promoter       lac promoter: promoter for the E. coli lac operon
   6598..6614    +  protein_bind   lac operator: The lac repressor binds to the lac operator to inhibit transcription in E. coli. This inhibition can be relieved by adding lactose or isopropyl-β-D-thiogalactopyranoside (IPTG). lac repressor encoded by lacI
   6659..6677    +  promoter       T3 promoter: promoter for bacteriophage T3 RNA polymerase
   6705..6931    +  promoter       RSV promoter: Rous sarcoma virus enhancer/promoter
   6932..7112    +  LTR            5' LTR (truncated): truncated 5' long terminal repeat (LTR) from HIV-1
   7159..7284    +  misc_feature   HIV-1 Ψ: packaging signal of human immunodeficiency virus type 1
   7268..7631    +  CDS            HIV-1 gag (fragment): gag protein from human immunodeficiency virus 1; gag
   7777..8010    +  misc_feature   RRE: The Rev response element (RRE) of HIV-1 allows for Rev-dependent mRNA export from the nucleus to the cytoplasm.
   8387..8487    +  CDS            Rev (fragment): human immunodeficiency virus 1 (HIV-1) Rev protein; rev; enhances nuclear export of unspliced and incompletely spliced viral mRNAs
   8537..164     +  promoter       U6 promoter (fragment) (across the origin): RNA polymerase III promoter for human U6 snRNA
