[The description below was written by a language model from this plasmid's Addgene catalogue record and pLannotate feature annotations shown in this document.]
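Description:
pLJM1-EGFP-GRAM-W is an 8,556 bp third-generation-style, self-inactivating HIV-1 lentiviral transfer plasmid built on the pLJM1 backbone for expression in mammalian cells. In bacteria it is maintained at high copy through a ColE1/pUC-type origin and selected with ampicillin (β-lactamase). An f1 origin and remnants of lac, T3 and T7 cloning-vector sequences are also present. The viral genome is transcribed from an RSV promoter fused to a truncated 5' LTR. This is followed by the Ψ packaging signal with a partial gag sequence, the Rev response element for Rev-dependent nuclear export, a cPPT/CTS element, and a ΔU3 3' LTR that inactivates LTR promoter activity after integration. An SV40 poly(A) signal and SV40 origin lie downstream of the 3' LTR. A short U6 promoter fragment is annotated just upstream of the CMV region.

The payload is a CMV enhancer/promoter driving EGFP fused at its C-terminus, through a short linker from a multiple cloning site, to the GRAM domain of human GRAMD1B (Aster-B), a protein that moves cholesterol from the plasma membrane to the endoplasmic reticulum. The domain carries a glycine 187 to tryptophan substitution. The fusion was inserted as an NheI/MfeI PCR fragment between NheI and EcoRI, which destroyed the EcoRI site. A separate human PGK promoter drives puromycin N-acetyltransferase, so transduced cells can be selected with puromycin. The associated publication describes a GRAM domain-based fluorescent biosensor for visualizing accessible cholesterol, and this plasmid serves to deliver the G187W version of that probe by lentiviral transduction. The record does not state how the mutation alters the probe's behaviour.
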