Addgene plasmid #211704: pLJM1-EGFP-GRAM-W
Purpose: Lentiviral expression of EGFP-tagged GRAM domain of GRAMD1b carrying a G187W mutation (pLJM1-EGFP-GRAM1b G187W)
Depositing lab: Yasunori Saheki. Depositing organization: Nanyang Technological University (NTU). Publication: Visualization of accessible cholesterol using a GRAM domain-based biosensor. Koh DHZ, Naito T, Na M, Yeap YJ, Rozario P, Zhong FL, Lim KL, Saheki Y. Nat Commun. 2023 Oct 25;14(1):6773. doi: 10.1038/s41467-023-42498-7. PubMed 37880244.
Backbone
  Vector backbone: pLJM1
  Total vector size (bp): 8556
  Modifications to backbone: The PCR product of EGFP-GRAM1b was digested with NheI and MfeI, and then inserted between NheI and EcoRI sites, resulting in the loss of the EcoRI site.
  Vector type: Mammalian Expression, Lentiviral
  Selectable markers: Puromycin
Growth in bacteria
  Bacterial resistance: Ampicillin, 100 μg/mL
  Growth temperature: 37°C
  Growth strain: NEB Stable
  Growth instructions: NEB® Turbo Competent E. coli can also be used.
  Copy number: High Copy
Gene/Insert
  Gene/Insert name: EGFP-tagged GRAM domain of GRAMD1b/Aster-B (alt name: EGFP-GRAM1b)
  Species: H. sapiens (human)
  Insert size (bp): 1241
  Mutation: Changed Glycine 187 to Tryptophan
  GenBank ID: NM_020716.4
  Entrez Gene: GRAMD1B (a.k.a. LINC01059)
  Promoter: CMV
  Tag / fusion protein: EGFP (N terminal on insert)
  Cloning method: Restriction Enzyme; 5′ cloning site NheI (not destroyed); 3′ cloning site EcoRI (destroyed during cloning)
  Sequencing primers: 5′ CMV Forward
Terms and licenses: Academic/Nonprofit Terms; Industry Terms: Not Available to Industry
How to cite: pLJM1-EGFP-GRAM-W was a gift from Yasunori Saheki (Addgene plasmid # 211704 ; http://n2t.net/addgene:211704 ; RRID:Addgene_211704)
